>Addgene plasmid #223682 | pGH1110 | addgene full sequence | sequence record 443657 | Addgene NGS Result
GTCGACGGATCGGGAGATCTCCCGATCCCCTATGGTGCACTCTCAGTACAATCTGCTCTGATGCCGCATA
GTTAAGCCAGTATCTGCTCCCTGCTTGTGTGTTGGAGGTCGCTGAGTAGTGCGCGAGCAAAATTTAAGCT
ACAACAAGGCAAGGCTTGACCGACAATTGCATGAAGAATCTGCTTAGGGTTAGGCGTTTTGCGCTGCTTC
GCGATGTACGGGCCAGATATACGCGTTGACATTGATTATTGACTAGTTATTAATAGTAATCAATTACGGG
GTCATTAGTTCATAGCCCATATATGGAGTTCCGCGTTACATAACTTACGGTAAATGGCCCGCCTGGCTGA
CCGCCCAACGACCCCCGCCCATTGACGTCAATAATGACGTATGTTCCCATAGTAACGCCAATAGGGACTT
TCCATTGACGTCAATGGGTGGAGTATTTACGGTAAACTGCCCACTTGGCAGTACATCAAGTGTATCATAT
GCCAAGTACGCCCCCTATTGACGTCAATGACGGTAAATGGCCCGCCTGGCATTATGCCCAGTACATGACC
TTATGGGACTTTCCTACTTGGCAGTACATCTACGTATTAGTCATCGCTATTACCATGGTGATGCGGTTTT
GGCAGTACATCAATGGGCGTGGATAGCGGTTTGACTCACGGGGATTTCCAAGTCTCCACCCCATTGACGT
CAATGGGAGTTTGTTTTGGCACCAAAATCAACGGGACTTTCCAAAATGTCGTAACAACTCCGCCCCATTG
ACGCAAATGGGCGGTAGGCGTGTACGGTGGGAGGTCTATATAAGCAGCGCGTTTTGCCTGTACTGGGTCT
CTCTGGTTAGACCAGATCTGAGCCTGGGAGCTCTCTGGCTAACTAGGGAACCCACTGCTTAAGCCTCAAT
AAAGCTTGCCTTGAGTGCTTCAAGTAGTGTGTGCCCGTCTGTTGTGTGACTCTGGTAACTAGAGATCCCT
CAGACCCTTTTAGTCAGTGTGGAAAATCTCTAGCAGTGGCGCCCGAACAGGGACTTGAAAGCGAAAGGGA
AACCAGAGGAGCTCTCTCGACGCAGGACTCGGCTTGCTGAAGCGCGCACGGCAAGAGGCGAGGGGCGGCG
ACTGGTGAGTACGCCAAAAATTTTGACTAGCGGAGGCTAGAAGGAGAGAGATGGGTGCGAGAGCGTCAGT
ATTAAGCGGGGGAGAATTAGATCGCGATGGGAAAAAATTCGGTTAAGGCCAGGGGGAAAGAAAAAATATA
AATTAAAACATATAGTATGGGCAAGCAGGGAGCTAGAACGATTCGCAGTTAATCCTGGCCTGTTAGAAAC
ATCAGAAGGCTGTAGACAAATACTGGGACAGCTACAACCATCCCTTCAGACAGGATCAGAAGAACTTAGA
TCATTATATAATACAGTAGCAACCCTCTATTGTGTGCATCAAAGGATAGAGATAAAAGACACCAAGGAAG
CTTTAGACAAGATAGAGGAAGAGCAAAACAAAAGTAAGACCACCGCACAGCAAGCGGCCGCTGATCTTCA
GACCTGGAGGAGGAGATATGAGGGACAATTGGAGAAGTGAATTATATAAATATAAAGTAGTAAAAATTGA
ACCATTAGGAGTAGCACCCACCAAGGCAAAGAGAAGAGTGGTGCAGAGAGAAAAAAGAGCAGTGGGAATA
GGAGCTTTGTTCCTTGGGTTCTTGGGAGCAGCAGGAAGCACTATGGGCGCAGCGTCAATGACGCTGACGG
TACAGGCCAGACAATTATTGTCTGGTATAGTGCAGCAGCAGAACAATTTGCTGAGGGCTATTGAGGCGCA
ACAGCATCTGTTGCAACTCACAGTCTGGGGCATCAAGCAGCTCCAGGCAAGAATCCTGGCTGTGGAAAGA
TACCTAAAGGATCAACAGCTCCTGGGGATTTGGGGTTGCTCTGGAAAACTCATTTGCACCACTGCTGTGC
CTTGGAATGCTAGTTGGAGTAATAAATCTCTGGAACAGATTTGGAATCACACGACCTGGATGGAGTGGGA
CAGAGAAATTAACAATTACACAAGCTTAATACACTCCTTAATTGAAGAATCGCAAAACCAGCAAGAAAAG
AATGAACAAGAATTATTGGAATTAGATAAATGGGCAAGTTTGTGGAATTGGTTTAACATAACAAATTGGC
TGTGGTATATAAAATTATTCATAATGATAGTAGGAGGCTTGGTAGGTTTAAGAATAGTTTTTGCTGTACT
TTCTATAGTGAATAGAGTTAGGCAGGGATATTCACCATTATCGTTTCAGACCCACCTCCCAACCCCGAGG
GGACCCGACAGGCCCGAAGGAATAGAAGAAGAAGGTGGAGAGAGAGACAGAGACAGATCCATTCGATTAG
TGAACGGATCGGCACTGCGTGCGCCAATTCTGCAGACAAATGGCAGTATTCATCCACAATTTTAAAAGAA
AAGGGGGGATTGGGGGGTACAGTGCAGGGGAAAGAATAGTAGACATAATAGCAACAGACATACAAACTAA
AGAATTACAAAAACAAATTACAAAAATTCAAAATTTTCGGGTTTATTACAGGGACAGCAGAGATCCAGTT
TGGTTAATTAAGGTACCGAGGGCCTATTTCCCATGATTCCTTCATATTTGCATATACGATACAAGGCTGT
TAGAGAGATAATTAGAATTAATTTGACTGTAAACACAAAGATATTAGTACAAAATACGTGACGTAGAAAG
TAATAATTTCTTGGGTAGTTTGCAGTTTTAAAATTATGTTTTAAAATGGACTATCATATGCTTACCGTAA
CTTGAAAGTATTTCGATTTCTTGGCTTTATATATCTTGTGGAAAGGACGAAACACCGGAGACGGTTGTAA
ATGAGCACACAAAATACACATGCTAAAATATTATATTCTATGACCTTTATAAAATCAACCAAAATCTTCT
TTTTAATAACTTTAGTATCAATAATTAGAATTTTTATGTTCCTTTTTGCAAACTTTTAATAAAAATGAGC
AAAATAAAAAAACGCTAGTTTTAGTAACTCGCGTTGTTTTCTTCACCTTTAATAATAGCTACTCCACCAC
TTGTTCCTAAGCGGTCAGCTCCTGCTTCAATCATTTTTTGAGCATCTTCAAATGTTCTAACTCCACCAGC
TGCTTTAACTAAAGCATTGTCTTTAACAACTGACTTCATTAGTTTAACATCTTCAAATGTTGCACCTGAT
TTTGAAAATCCTGTTGATGTTTTAACAAATTCTAATCCAGCTTCAACAGCTATTTCACAAGCTTTCATGA
TTTCTTCTTTTGTTAATAAACAATTTTCCATAATACATTTAACAACATGTGATCCAGCTGCTTTTTTTAC
AGCTTTCATGTCTTCTAAAACTAATTCATAATTTTTGTCTTTTAATGCACCAATATTTAATACCATATCA
ATTTCTGTTGCACCATCTTTAATTGCTTCAGAAACTTCGAATGCTTTTGTAGCTGTTGTGCATGCACCTA
GAGGAAAACCTACAACATTTGTTATTCCTACATTTGTGCCTTTTAATAATTCTTTACAATAGCTTGTTCA
ATATGAATTAACACAAACTGTTGCAAAATCAAATTCAATTGCTTCATCACATAATTGTTTAATTTCAGCT
TTCGTAGCATCTTGTTTTAATAATGTGTGATCTATATATTTGTTTAGTTTCATTTTTTCTCCTATATATT
CATTTTTAATTTTAATTCTTTAATAATTTCGTCTACTTTAACTTTAGCGTTTTGAACAGATTCACCAACA
CCTATAAAATAAATTTTTAGTTTAGGTTCAGTTCCACTTGGGCGAACAGCAAATCATGACTTATCTTCTA
AATAAAATTTTAGTAAGTCTTGTCCTGGCATATTATACATTCCATCGATGTAGTCTTCAACATTAACAAC
TTTAAGTCCAGCAATTTGAGTTAAGGGTGTTGCTCTCAATGATTTCATTAATGGTTCAATTTTTAATTTC
TTTTCTTCTGGTTTAAAATTCAAGTTTAAAGTGAAAGTGTAATATGCACCCATTTCTTTAAATAAATCTT
CTAAATAGTCTACTAATGTTTTATTTTGTTTTTTATAAAATCAAGCAGCCTCTGCTATTAATATAGAAGC
TTGTATTCCATCTTTATCTCTAGCTGAGTCATCAATTACATATCCATAACTTTCTTCATAAGCAAAAACA
AAATTTAATCCGTTATCTTCTTCTTTAGCAATTTCTCTACCCATTCATTTAAATCCAGTTAAAGTTTTTA
CAATATTAACTCCATATTTTTCATGAGCGATTCTATCACCCAAATCACTTGTTACAAAACTTGAATATAG
AGCCGGATTTTTTGGAATGCTATTTAAGCGTTTTAGATTTGATAATTTTCAATCAATTAAAATTGGTCCT
GTTTGATTTCCATCTAATCTTACAAAATGACCATCATGTTTTATTGCCATTCCAAATCTGTCAGCATCTG
GGTCATTCATAATAATAATATCTGCATCATGTTTAATACCATATTCAAGCGGTATTTTTCATGCAGGATC
AAATTCTGGATTTGGATTTACAACATTTTTAAATGTTTCATCTTCAAATGCATGCTCTTCAACCTCAATA
ACGTTATATCCTGATTCACGTAATATTTTTGGGGTAAATTTAGTTCCTGTTCCATTAACTGCGCTAAAAA
TAATTTTTAAATCTTTTTTAGCTTCTTGCTCTTTTTTGTACGTCTCTGTTTTAGAGCTAGAAATAGCAAG
TTAAAATAAGGCTAGTCCGTTATCAACTTGAAAAAGTGGCACCGAGTCGGTGCTTTTTTGAATTCGCTAG
CTAGGTCTTGAAAGGAGTGGGAATTGGCTCCGGTGCCCGTCAGTGGGCAGAGCGCACATCGCCCACAGTC
CCCGAGAAGTTGGGGGGAGGGGTCGGCAATTGATCCGGTGCCTAGAGAAGGTGGCGCGGGGTAAACTGGG
AAAGTGATGTCGTGTACTGGCTCCGCCTTTTTCCCGAGGGTGGGGGAGAACCGTATATAAGTGCAGTAGT
CGCCGTGAACGTTCTTTTTCGCAACGGGTTTGCCGCCAGAACACAGGACCGGTTCTAGAGCGCTGCCACC
ATGGACAAGAAGTACAGCATCGGCCTGGACATCGGCACCAACTCTGTGGGCTGGGCCGTGATCACCGACG
AGTACAAGGTGCCCAGCAAGAAATTCAAGGTGCTGGGCAACACCGACCGGCACAGCATCAAGAAGAACCT
GATCGGAGCCCTGCTGTTCGACAGCGGCGAAACAGCCGAGGCCACCCGGCTGAAGAGAACCGCCAGAAGA
AGATACACCAGACGGAAGAACCGGATCTGCTATCTGCAAGAGATCTTCAGCAACGAGATGGCCAAGGTGG
ACGACAGCTTCTTCCACAGACTGGAAGAGTCCTTCCTGGTGGAAGAGGATAAGAAGCACGAGCGGCACCC
CATCTTCGGCAACATCGTGGACGAGGTGGCCTACCACGAGAAGTACCCCACCATCTACCACCTGAGAAAG
AAACTGGTGGACAGCACCGACAAGGCCGACCTGCGGCTGATCTATCTGGCCCTGGCCCACATGATCAAGT
TCCGGGGCCACTTCCTGATCGAGGGCGACCTGAACCCCGACAACAGCGACGTGGACAAGCTGTTCATCCA
GCTGGTGCAGACCTACAACCAGCTGTTCGAGGAAAACCCCATCAACGCCAGCGGCGTGGACGCCAAGGCC
ATCCTGTCTGCCAGACTGAGCAAGAGCAGACGGCTGGAAAATCTGATCGCCCAGCTGCCCGGCGAGAAGA
AGAATGGCCTGTTCGGAAACCTGATTGCCCTGAGCCTGGGCCTGACCCCCAACTTCAAGAGCAACTTCGA
CCTGGCCGAGGATGCCAAACTGCAGCTGAGCAAGGACACCTACGACGACGACCTGGACAACCTGCTGGCC
CAGATCGGCGACCAGTACGCCGACCTGTTTCTGGCCGCCAAGAACCTGTCCGACGCCATCCTGCTGAGCG
ACATCCTGAGAGTGAACACCGAGATCACCAAGGCCCCCCTGAGCGCCTCTATGATCAAGAGATACGACGA
GCACCACCAGGACCTGACCCTGCTGAAAGCTCTCGTGCGGCAGCAGCTGCCTGAGAAGTACAAAGAGATT
TTCTTCGACCAGAGCAAGAACGGCTACGCCGGCTACATTGACGGCGGAGCCAGCCAGGAAGAGTTCTACA
AGTTCATCAAGCCCATCCTGGAAAAGATGGACGGCACCGAGGAACTGCTCGTGAAGCTGAACAGAGAGGA
CCTGCTGCGGAAGCAGCGGACCTTCGACAACGGCAGCATCCCCCACCAGATCCACCTGGGAGAGCTGCAC
GCCATTCTGCGGCGGCAGGAAGATTTTTACCCATTCCTGAAGGACAACCGGGAAAAGATCGAGAAGATCC
TGACCTTCCGCATCCCCTACTACGTGGGCCCTCTGGCCAGGGGAAACAGCAGATTCGCCTGGATGACCAG
AAAGAGCGAGGAAACCATCACCCCCTGGAACTTCGAGGAAGTGGTGGACAAGGGCGCTTCCGCCCAGAGC
TTCATCGAGCGGATGACCAACTTCGATAAGAACCTGCCCAACGAGAAGGTGCTGCCCAAGCACAGCCTGC
TGTACGAGTACTTCACCGTGTATAACGAGCTGACCAAAGTGAAATACGTGACCGAGGGAATGAGAAAGCC
CGCCTTCCTGAGCGGCGAGCAGAAAAAGGCCATCGTGGACCTGCTGTTCAAGACCAACCGGAAAGTGACC
GTGAAGCAGCTGAAAGAGGACTACTTCAAGAAAATCGAGTGCTTCGACTCCGTGGAAATCTCCGGCGTGG
AAGATCGGTTCAACGCCTCCCTGGGCACATACCACGATCTGCTGAAAATTATCAAGGACAAGGACTTCCT
GGACAATGAGGAAAACGAGGACATTCTGGAAGATATCGTGCTGACCCTGACACTGTTTGAGGACAGAGAG
ATGATCGAGGAACGGCTGAAAACCTATGCCCACCTGTTCGACGACAAAGTGATGAAGCAGCTGAAGCGGC
GGAGATACACCGGCTGGGGCAGGCTGAGCCGGAAGCTGATCAACGGCATCCGGGACAAGCAGTCCGGCAA
GACAATCCTGGATTTCCTGAAGTCCGACGGCTTCGCCAACAGAAACTTCATGCAGCTGATCCACGACGAC
AGCCTGACCTTTAAAGAGGACATCCAGAAAGCCCAGGTGTCCGGCCAGGGCGATAGCCTGCACGAGCACA
TTGCCAATCTGGCCGGCAGCCCCGCCATTAAGAAGGGCATCCTGCAGACAGTGAAGGTGGTGGACGAGCT
CGTGAAAGTGATGGGCCGGCACAAGCCCGAGAACATCGTGATCGAAATGGCCAGAGAGAACCAGACCACC
CAGAAGGGACAGAAGAACAGCCGCGAGAGAATGAAGCGGATCGAAGAGGGCATCAAAGAGCTGGGCAGCC
AGATCCTGAAAGAACACCCCGTGGAAAACACCCAGCTGCAGAACGAGAAGCTGTACCTGTACTACCTGCA
GAATGGGCGGGATATGTACGTGGACCAGGAACTGGACATCAACCGGCTGTCCGACTACGATGTGGACCAT
ATCGTGCCTCAGAGCTTTCTGAAGGACGACTCCATCGACAACAAGGTGCTGACCAGAAGCGACAAGAACC
GGGGCAAGAGCGACAACGTGCCCTCCGAAGAGGTCGTGAAGAAGATGAAGAACTACTGGCGGCAGCTGCT
GAACGCCAAGCTGATTACCCAGAGAAAGTTCGACAATCTGACCAAGGCCGAGAGAGGCGGCCTGAGCGAA
CTGGATAAGGCCGGCTTCATCAAGAGACAGCTGGTGGAAACCCGGCAGATCACAAAGCACGTGGCACAGA
TCCTGGACTCCCGGATGAACACTAAGTACGACGAGAATGACAAGCTGATCCGGGAAGTGAAAGTGATCAC
CCTGAAGTCCAAGCTGGTGTCCGATTTCCGGAAGGATTTCCAGTTTTACAAAGTGCGCGAGATCAACAAC
TACCACCACGCCCACGACGCCTACCTGAACGCCGTCGTGGGAACCGCCCTGATCAAAAAGTACCCTAAGC
TGGAAAGCGAGTTCGTGTACGGCGACTACAAGGTGTACGACGTGCGGAAGATGATCGCCAAGAGCGAGCA
GGAAATCGGCAAGGCTACCGCCAAGTACTTCTTCTACAGCAACATCATGAACTTTTTCAAGACCGAGATT
ACCCTGGCCAACGGCGAGATCCGGAAGCGGCCTCTGATCGAGACAAACGGCGAAACCGGGGAGATCGTGT
GGGATAAGGGCCGGGATTTTGCCACCGTGCGGAAAGTGCTGAGCATGCCCCAAGTGAATATCGTGAAAAA
GACCGAGGTGCAGACAGGCGGCTTCAGCAAAGAGTCTATCCTGCCCAAGAGGAACAGCGATAAGCTGATC
GCCAGAAAGAAGGACTGGGACCCTAAGAAGTACGGCGGCTTCGACAGCCCCACCGTGGCCTATTCTGTGC
TGGTGGTGGCCAAAGTGGAAAAGGGCAAGTCCAAGAAACTGAAGAGTGTGAAAGAGCTGCTGGGGATCAC
CATCATGGAAAGAAGCAGCTTCGAGAAGAATCCCATCGACTTTCTGGAAGCCAAGGGCTACAAAGAAGTG
AAAAAGGACCTGATCATCAAGCTGCCTAAGTACTCCCTGTTCGAGCTGGAAAACGGCCGGAAGAGAATGC
TGGCCTCTGCCGGCGAACTGCAGAAGGGAAACGAACTGGCCCTGCCCTCCAAATATGTGAACTTCCTGTA
CCTGGCCAGCCACTATGAGAAGCTGAAGGGCTCCCCCGAGGATAATGAGCAGAAACAGCTGTTTGTGGAA
CAGCACAAGCACTACCTGGACGAGATCATCGAGCAGATCAGCGAGTTCTCCAAGAGAGTGATCCTGGCCG
ACGCTAATCTGGACAAAGTGCTGTCCGCCTACAACAAGCACCGGGATAAGCCCATCAGAGAGCAGGCCGA
GAATATCATCCACCTGTTTACCCTGACCAATCTGGGAGCCCCTGCCGCCTTCAAGTACTTTGACACCACC
ATCGACCGGAAGAGGTACACCAGCACCAAAGAGGTGCTGGACGCCACCCTGATCCACCAGAGCATCACCG
GCCTGTACGAGACACGGATCGACCTGTCTCAGCTGGGAGGCGACAAGCGACCTGCCGCCACAAAGAAGGC
TGGACAGGCTAAGAAGAAGAAAGATTACAAAGACGATGACGATAAGGGATCCGAGGGCAGAGGAAGTCTG
CTAACATGCGGTGACGTCGAGGAGAATCCTGGCCCACCGGTCGCCACCATGGTGAGCAAGGGCGAGGAGC
TGTTCACCGGGGTGGTGCCCATCCTGGTCGAGCTGGACGGCGACGTAAACGGCCACAAGTTCAGCGTGTC
TGGCGAGGGCGAGGGCGATGCCACCTACGGCAAGCTGACCCTGAAGTTCATCTGCACCACCGGCAAGCTG
CCCGTGCCCTGGCCCACCCTCGTGACCACCCTGACCTACGGCGTGCAGTGCTTCAGCCGCTACCCCGACC
ACATGAAGCAGCACGACTTCTTCAAGTCCGCCATGCCCGAAGGCTACGTCCAGGAGCGCACCATCTTCTT
CAAGGACGACGGCAACTACAAGACCCGCGCCGAGGTGAAGTTCGAGGGCGACACCCTGGTGAACCGCATC
GAGCTGAAGGGCATCGACTTCAAGGAGGACGGCAACATCCTGGGGCACAAGCTGGAGTACAACTACAACA
GCCACAACGTCTATATCATGGCCGACAAGCAGAAGAACGGCATCAAGGCGAACTTCAAGATCCGCCACAA
CATCGAGGACGGCAGCGTGCAGCTCGCCGACCACTACCAGCAGAACACCCCCATCGGCGACGGCCCCGTG
CTGCTGCCCGACAACCACTACCTGAGCACCCAGTCCGCCCTGAGCAAAGACCCCAACGAGAAGCGCGATC
ACATGGTCCTGCTGGAGTTCGTGACCGCCGCCGGGATAACTCTCGGCATGGACGAGCTCTACAAGGGAAG
CGGAGCTACTAACTTCAGCCTGCTGAAGCAGGCTGGTGACGTGGAGGAGAACCCTGGACCTATGGCCAAG
CCTTTGTCTCAAGAAGAATCCACCCTCATTGAAAGAGCAACGGCTACAATCAACAGCATCCCCATCTCTG
AAGACTACAGCGTCGCCAGCGCAGCTCTCTCTAGCGACGGCCGCATCTTCACTGGTGTCAATGTATATCA
TTTTACTGGGGGACCTTGTGCAGAACTCGTGGTGCTGGGCACTGCTGCTGCTGCGGCAGCTGGCAACCTG
ACTTGTATCGTCGCGATCGGAAATGAGAACAGGGGCATCTTGAGCCCCTGCGGACGGTGCCGACAGGTGC
TTCTCGATCTGCATCCTGGGATCAAAGCCATAGTGAAGGACAGTGATGGACAGCCGACGGCAGTTGGGAT
TCGTGAATTGCTGCCCTCTGGTTATGTGTGGGAGGGCTAAGAATTCGTCGAGGGACCTAATAACTTCGTA
TAGCATACATTATACGAAGTTATACATGTTTAAGGGTTCCGGTTCCACTAGGTACAATTCGATATCAAGC
TTATCGATAATCAACCTCTGGATTACAAAATTTGTGAAAGATTGACTGGTATTCTTAACTATGTTGCTCC
TTTTACGCTATGTGGATACGCTGCTTTAATGCCTTTGTATCATGCTATTGCTTCCCGTATGGCTTTCATT
TTCTCCTCCTTGTATAAATCCTGGTTGCTGTCTCTTTATGAGGAGTTGTGGCCCGTTGTCAGGCAACGTG
GCGTGGTGTGCACTGTGTTTGCTGACGCAACCCCCACTGGTTGGGGCATTGCCACCACCTGTCAGCTCCT
TTCCGGGACTTTCGCTTTCCCCCTCCCTATTGCCACGGCGGAACTCATCGCCGCCTGCCTTGCCCGCTGC
TGGACAGGGGCTCGGCTGTTGGGCACTGACAATTCCGTGGTGTTGTCGGGGAAATCATCGTCCTTTCCTT
GGCTGCTCGCCTGTGTTGCCACCTGGATTCTGCGCGGGACGTCCTTCTGCTACGTCCCTTCGGCCCTCAA
TCCAGCGGACCTTCCTTCCCGCGGCCTGCTGCCGGCTCTGCGGCCTCTTCCGCGTCTTCGCCTTCGCCCT
CAGACGAGTCGGATCTCCCTTTGGGCCGCCTCCCCGCATATCGATACCGTCGACCTCGAGACCTAGAAAA
ACATGGAGCAATCACAAGTAGCAATACAGCAGCTACCAATGCTGATTGTGCCTGGCTAGAAGCACAAGAG
GAGGAGGAGGTGGGTTTTCCAGTCACACCTCAGGTACCTTTAAGACCAATGACTTACAAGGCAGCTGTAG
ATCTTAGCCACTTTTTAAAAGAAAAGGGGTGACTGGAAGGGCTAATTCACTCCCAACGAAGACAAGATAT
CCTTGATCTGTGGATCTACCACACACAAGGCTACTTCCCTGATTGGCAGAACTACACACCAGGGCCAGGG
ATCAGATATCCACTGACCTTTGGATGGTGCTACAAGCTAGTACCAGTTGAGCAAGAGAAGGTAGAAGAAG
CCAATGAAGGAGAGAACACCCGCTTGTTACACCCTGTGAGCCTGCATGGGATGGATGACCCGGAGAGAGA
AGTATTAGAGTGGAGGTTTGACAGCCGCCTAGCATTTCATCACATGGCCCGAGAGCTGCATCCGGACTGT
ACTGGGTCTCTCTGGTTAGACCAGATCTGAGCCTGGGAGCTCTCTGGCTAACTAGGGAACCCACTGCTTA
AGCCTCAATAAAGCTTGCCTTGAGTGCTTCAAGTAGTGTGTGCCCGTCTGTTGTGTGACTCTGGTAACTA
GAGATCCCTCAGACCCTTTTAGTCAGTGTGGAAAATCTCTAGCAGGGCCCGTTTAAACCCGCTGATCAGC
CTCGACTGTGCCTTCTAGTTGCCAGCCATCTGTTGTTTGCCCCTCCCCCGTGCCTTCCTTGACCCTGGAA
GGTGCCACTCCCACTGTCCTTTCCTAATAAAATGAGGAAATTGCATCGCATTGTCTGAGTAGGTGTCATT
CTATTCTGGGGGGTGGGGTGGGGCAGGACAGCAAGGGGGAGGATTGGGAAGACAATAGCAGGCATGCTGG
GGATGCGGTGGGCTCTATGGCTTCTGAGGCGGAAAGAACCAGCTGGGGCTCTAGGGGGTATCCCC
[124 nt withheld, positions 12246-12369]
C
[91 nt withheld, positions 12371-12461]
A
[49 nt withheld, positions 12463-12511]
CCTTTGACGTTGGAGTCCACGTTCTTT
[37 nt withheld, positions 12539-12575]
ACCCTATCTCGGTCTATTCTTTTGATTTATAAGGGATTTTGCCGATTTCGGCCTATTGGTTAAAAAATGA
GCTGATTTAACAAAAATTTAACGCGAATTAATTCTGTGGAATGTGTGTCAGTTAGGGTGTGGAAAGTCCC
CAGGCTCCCCAGCAGGCAGAAGTATGCAAAGCATGCATCTCAATTAGTCAGCAACCAGGTGTGGAAAGTC
CCCAGGCTCCCCAGCAGGCAGAAGTATGCAAAGCATGCATCTCAATTAGTCAGCAACCATAGTCCCGCCC
CTAACTCCGCCCATCCCGCCCCTAACTCCGCCCAGTTCCGCCCATTCTCCGCCCCATGGCTGACTAATTT
TTTTTATTTATGCAGAGGCCGAGGCCGCCTCTGCCTCTGAGCTATTCCAGAAGTAGTGAGGAGGCTTTTT
TGGAGGCCTAGGCTTTTGCAAAAAGCTCCCGGGAGCTTGTATATCCATTTTCGGATCTGATCAGCACGTG
TTGACAATTAATCATCGGCATAGTATATCGGCATAGTATAATACGACAAGGTGAGGAACTAAACCATGGC
CAAGTTGACCAGTGCCGTTCCGGTGCTCACCGCGCGCGACGTCGCCGGAGCGGTCGAGTTCTGGACCGAC
CGGCTCGGGTTCTCCCGGGACTTCGTGGAGGACGACTTCGCCGGTGTGGTCCGGGACGACGTGACCCTGT
TCATCAGCGCGGTCCAGGACCAGGTGGTGCCGGACAACACCCTGGCCTGGGTGTGGGTGCGCGGCCTGGA
CGAGCTGTACGCCGAGTGGTCGGAGGTCGTGTCCACGAACTTCCGGGACGCCTCCGGGCCGGCCATGACC
GAGATCGGCGAGCAGCCGTGGGGGCGGGAGTTCGCCCTGCGCGACCCGGCCGGCAACTGCGTGCACTTCG
TGGCCGAGGAGCAGGACTGACACGTGCTACGAGATTTCGATTCCACCGCCGCCTTCTATGAAAGGTTGGG
CTTCGGAATCGTTTTCCGGGACGCCGGCTGGATGATCCTCCAGCGCGGGGATCTCATGCTGGAGTTCTTC
GCCCACCCCAACTTGTTTATTGCAGCTTATAATGGTTACAAATAAAGCAATAGCATCACAAATTTCACAA
ATAAAGCATTTTTTTCACTGCATTCTAGTTGTGGTTTGTCCAAACTCATCAATGTATCTTATCATGTCTG
TATACCGTCGACCTCTAGCTAGAGCTTGGCGTAATCATGGTCATAGCTGTTTCCTGTGTGAAATTGTTAT
CCGCTCACAATTCCACACAACATACGAGCCGGAAGCATAAAGTGTAAAGCCTGGGGTGCCTAATGAGTGA
GCTAACTCACATTAATTGCGTTGCGCTCACTGCCCGCTTTCCAGTCGGGAAACCTGTCGTGCCAGCTGCA
TTAATGAATCGGCCAACGCGCGGGGAGAGGCGGTTTGCGTATTGGGCGCTCTTCCGCTTCCTCGCTCACT
GACTCGCTGCGCTCGGTCGTTCGGCTGCGGCGAGCGGTATCAGCTCACTCAAAGGCGGTAATACGGTTAT
CCACAGAATCAGGGGATAACGCAGGAAAGAACATGTGAGCAAAAGGCCAGCAAAAGGCCAGGAACCGTAA
AAAGGCCGCGTTGCTGGCGTTTTTCCATAGGCTCCGCCCCCCTGACGAGCATCACAAAAATCGACGCTCA
AGTCAGAGGTGGCGAAACCCGACAGGACTATAAAGATACCAGGCGTTTCCCCCTGGAAGCTCCCTCGTGC
GCTCTCCTGTTCCGACCCTGCCGCTTACCGGATACCTGTCCGCCTTTCTCCCTTCGGGAAGCGTGGCGCT
TTCTCATAGCTCACGCTGTAGGTATCTCAGTTCGGTGTAGGTCGTTCGCTCCAAGCTGGGCTGTGTGCAC
GAACCCCCCGTTCAGCCCGACCGCTGCGCCTTATCCGGTAACTATCGTCTTGAGTCCAACCCGGTAAGAC
ACGACTTATCGCCACTGGCAGCAGCCACTGGTAACAGGATTAGCAGAGCGAGGTATGTAGGCGGTGCTAC
AGAGTTCTTGAAGTGGTGGCCTAACTACGGCTACACTAGAAGAACAGTATTTGGTATCTGCGCTCTGCTG
AAGCCAGTTACCTTCGGAAAAAGAGTTGGTAGCTCTTGATCCGGCAAACAAACCACCGCTGGTAGCGGTG
GTTTTTTTGTTTGCAAGCAGCAGATTACGCGCAGAAAAAAAGGATCTCAAGAAGATCCTTTGATCTTTTC
TACGGGGTCTGACGCTCAGTGGAACGAAAACTCACGTTAAGGGATTTTGGTCATGAGATTATCAAAAAGG
ATCTTCACCTAGATCCTTTTAAATTAAAAATGAAGTTTTAAATCAATCTAAAGTATATATGAGTAAACTT
GGTCTGACAGTTACCAATGCTTAATCAGTGAGGCACCTATCTCAGCGATCTGTCTATTTCGTTCATCCAT
AGTTGCCTGACTCCCCGTCGTGTAGATAACTACGATACGGGAGGGCTTACCATCTGGCCCCAGTGCTGCA
ATGATACCGCGAGACCCACGCTCACCGGCTCCAGATTTATCAGCAATAAACCAGCCAGCCGGAAGGGCCG
AGCGCAGAAGTGGTCCTGCAACTTTATCCGCCTCCATCCAGTCTATTAATTGTTGCCGGGAAGCTAGAGT
AAGTAGTTCGCCAGTTAATAGTTTGCGCAACGTTGTTGCCATTGCTACAGGCATCGTGGTGTCACGCTCG
TCGTTTGGTATGGCTTCATTCAGCTCCGGTTCCCAACGATCAAGGCGAGTTACATGATCCCCCATGTTGT
GCAAAAAAGCGGTTAGCTCCTTCGGTCCTCCGATCGTTGTCAGAAGTAAGTTGGCCGCAGTGTTATCACT
CATGGTTATGGCAGCACTGCATAATTCTCTTACTGTCATGCCATCCGTAAGATGCTTTTCTGTGACTGGT
GAGTACTCAACCAAGTCATTCTGAGAATAGTGTATGCGGCGACCGAGTTGCTCTTGCCCGGCGTCAATAC
GGGATAATACCGCGCCACATAGCAGAACTTTAAAAGTGCTCATCATTGGAAAACGTTCTTCGGGGCGAAA
ACTCTCAAGGATCTTACCGCTGTTGAGATCCAGTTCGATGTAACCCACTCGTGCACCCAACTGATCTTCA
GCATCTTTTACTTTCACCAGCGTTTCTGGGTGAGCAAAAACAGGAAGGCAAAATGCCGCAAAAAAGGGAA
TAAGGGCGACACGGAAATGTTGAATACTCATACTCTTCCTTTTTCAATATTATTGAAGCATTTATCAGGG
TTATTGTCTCATGAGCGGATACATATTTGAATGTATTTAGAAAAATAAACAAATAGGGGTTCCGCGCACA
TTTCCCCGAAAAGTGCCACCTGAC
Features (pLannotate 1.2.2; 38 found; start..end, strand, type, name):
     31..83      -  misc_feature   bom (fragment): basis of mobility region from pBR322
    238..617     +  enhancer       CMV enhancer: human cytomegalovirus immediate early enhancer
    618..817     +  promoter       CMV promoter: human cytomegalovirus (CMV) immediate early promoter
    835..1015    +  LTR            5' LTR (truncated): truncated 5' long terminal repeat (LTR) from HIV-1
   1062..1187    +  misc_feature   HIV-1 Ψ: packaging signal of human immunodeficiency virus type 1
   1171..1534    +  CDS            HIV-1 gag (fragment): gag protein from human immunodeficiency virus 1; gag
   1680..1913    +  misc_feature   RRE: The Rev response element (RRE) of HIV-1 allows for Rev-dependent mRNA export from the nucleus to the cytoplasm.
   2290..2390    +  CDS            Rev (fragment): human immunodeficiency virus 1 (HIV-1) Rev protein; rev; enhances nuclear export of unspliced and incompletely spliced viral mRNAs
   2440..2557    +  misc_feature   cPPT/CTS: central polypurine tract and central termination sequence of HIV-1
   2608..2848    +  promoter       U6 promoter: RNA polymerase III promoter for human U6 snRNA
   3034..3693    -  CDS            deoC1: DEOC1_STAAN - Also known as dra. Experimental evidence at protein level: Swiss-Prot protein existence level 1. Catalyzes a reversible aldol reaction between acetaldehyde and D-glyceraldehyde 3-phosphate to generate 2-deoxy-D-ribose 5- phosphate. From Staphylococcus aureus (strain N315).
   4738..4813    +  misc_RNA       gRNA scaffold: guide RNA scaffold for the Streptococcus pyogenes CRISPR/Cas9 system
   4831..4849    +  CDS            small t antigen (fragment): SV40 (simian virus 40) small t antigen
   4875..5086    +  promoter       EF-1α core promoter: core promoter for human elongation factor EF-1α
   5111..9214    +  CDS            Cas9: Cas9 (Csn1) endonuclease from the Streptococcus pyogenes Type II CRISPR/Cas system generates RNA-guided double strand breaks in DNA
   9359..10075   +  CDS            EGFP: EGFP is a basic (constitutively fluorescent) green fluorescent protein published in 1996, derived from Aequorea victoria. It is reported to be a rapidly-maturing weak dimer with moderate acid sensitivity.
  10142..10540   +  CDS            BSD: blasticidin S deaminase; Aspergillus terreus BSD; confers resistance to blasticidin
  10560..10593   +  protein_bind   loxP: Cre-mediated recombination occurs in the 8-bp core sequence (GCATACAT). Cre recombinase
  10626..10649   +  misc_feature   MCS (fragment): pBluescript multiple cloning site
  10649..11237   +  misc_feature   WPRE: woodchuck hepatitis virus posttranscriptional regulatory element
  11239..11260   +  misc_feature   MCS (fragment): pBluescript multiple cloning site
  11257..11757   +  CDS            nef (fragment): NEF_HV1LA - Experimental evidence at protein level: Swiss-Prot protein existence level 1. Extracellular Nef protein targets CD4(+) T-lymphocytes for apoptosis by interacting with CXCR4 surface receptors. From Human immunodeficiency virus type 1 group M subtype B (isolate Lai) (HIV-1).
  11764..11944   +  LTR            5' LTR (truncated): truncated 5' long terminal repeat (LTR) from HIV-1
  11976..12200   +  polyA_signal   bGH poly(A) signal: bovine growth hormone polyadenylation signal
  12204..12225   +  promoter       SV40 promoter (fragment): SV40 enhancer and early promoter
  12246..12674   +  rep_origin     f1 ori (sequence partly withheld): f1 bacteriophage origin of replication; arrow indicates direction of (+) strand synthesis
  12688..13017   +  promoter       SV40 promoter: SV40 enhancer and early promoter
  13065..13112   +  promoter       EM7 promoter: synthetic bacterial promoter&nbsp
  13131..13505   +  CDS            BleoR: antibiotic-binding protein; Sh ble from Streptoalloteichus hindustanus; confers resistance to bleomycin, phleomycin, and Zeocin™
  13515..13640   +  CDS            ble (fragment): BLE_KLEPN - Experimental evidence at protein level: Swiss-Prot protein existence level 1. Binding protein with a strong affinity to the bleomycin family of antibiotics. Binds to CL990; an antimitotic-antibiotic compound. From Klebsiella pneumoniae.
  13635..13756   +  polyA_signal   SV40 poly(A) signal: SV40 polyadenylation signal
  13827..13849   -  protein_bind   lac operator (fragment): The lac repressor binds to the lac operator to inhibit transcription in E. coli. This inhibition can be relieved by adding lactose or isopropyl-β-D-thiogalactopyranoside (IPTG). lac repressor encoded by lacI
  13853..13883   -  promoter       lac promoter: promoter for the E. coli lac operon
  13898..13919   -  protein_bind   CAP binding site: CAP binding activates transcription in the presence of cAMP. E. coli catabolite activator protein
  13932..14024   -  CDS            lacI (fragment): lac repressor; lacI; The lac repressor binds to the lac operator to inhibit transcription in E. coli. This inhibition can be relieved by adding lactose or isopropyl-β-D-thiogalactopyranoside (IPTG).
  14207..14795   -  rep_origin     ori: high-copy-number ColE1/pMB1/pBR322/pUC origin of replication
  14966..15826   -  CDS            AmpR: β-lactamase; bla; confers resistance to ampicillin, carbenicillin, and related antibiotics
  15827..15931   -  promoter       AmpR promoter: bla
