[The description below was written by a language model from this plasmid's Addgene catalogue record and pLannotate feature annotations shown in this document.]
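Description:
pGH1110 is an all-in-one lentiviral CRISPR vector derived from pLentiCRISPR_v2 and supplied as an empty backbone, meaning no guide sequence has been inserted. It is propagated in E. coli as a high-copy plasmid through a ColE1/pUC-type origin with ampicillin selection (AmpR), and it also carries an f1 origin. The backbone additionally contains an SV40/EM7-driven BleoR cassette outside the viral region. The lentiviral portion has a third-generation-style layout. A CMV enhancer/promoter drives a truncated HIV-1 5' LTR, followed by the Ψ packaging signal with a partial gag fragment, the RRE for Rev-dependent export of the genomic RNA, and the cPPT/CTS. Downstream lie a WPRE, a truncated 3' LTR and a bGH polyadenylation signal.

Two expression units sit between the LTRs. A human U6 (Pol III) promoter precedes a cloning site and the S. pyogenes gRNA scaffold. The roughly 1.9 kb between them appears to be a stuffer to be replaced by a guide sequence, and the automated annotation matches part of it to a bacterial deoC1 gene. An EF-1α core promoter then drives a single polycistronic transcript encoding Cas9 with an NLS and Flag tag, T2A, EGFP, P2A and blasticidin S deaminase. The 2A peptides separate these into individual proteins. This replaces the puromycin marker of the parent vector, so transduced mammalian cells can be tracked or sorted by green fluorescence and selected with blasticidin. A loxP site follows the BSD gene, and the record does not explain its purpose. The vector suits delivery of Cas9 with a cloned guide or library element, and it was deposited with a study on high-throughput screening in mammalian cells.
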