Addgene plasmid #223682: pGH1110
Purpose: (Empty Backbone) U6-CloningSite-Ef1a-Cas9-NLS-Flag-T2A-EGFP-P2A-BlastR
Depositing lab: Gaelen Hess. Depositing organization: University of Wisconsin, Madison. Publication: A High-Throughput Screen for Antiproliferative Peptides in Mammalian Cells Identifies Key Transcription Factor Families. Liila-Fogarty SM, Boyum GE, Schwabe CL, Hess GT. ACS Synth Biol. 2024 Oct 19. doi: 10.1021/acssynbio.4c00337. PubMed 39425622.
Backbone
  Vector backbone: pLentiCRISPR_v2
  Modifications to backbone: Added Cas9-T2A-GFP-P2A-BlastR instead of puro resistance
  Vector type: Mammalian Expression, Lentiviral, CRISPR
  Selectable markers: Blasticidin
Growth in bacteria
  Bacterial resistance: Ampicillin, 100 μg/mL
  Growth temperature: 37°C
  Growth strain: NEB Stable
  Copy number: High Copy
Terms and licenses: Academic/Nonprofit Terms; Industry Terms: Not Available to Industry
How to cite: pGH1110 was a gift from Gaelen Hess (Addgene plasmid # 223682 ; http://n2t.net/addgene:223682 ; RRID:Addgene_223682)
